>Addgene plasmid #14239 | pAG414GAL-ccdB-HA | depositor full sequence | sequence record 7902 | Author sequence
GACGAAAGGGCCTCGTGATACGCCTATTTTTATAGGTTAATGTCATGATAATAATGGTTTCTTAGGACGG
ATCGCTTGCCTGTAACTTACACGCGCCTCGTATCTTTTAATGATGGAATAATTTGGGAATTTACTCTGTG
TTTATTTATTTTTATGTTTTGTATTTGGATTTTAGAAAGTAAATAAAGAAGGTAGAAGAGTTACGGAATG
AAGAAAAAAAAATAAACAAAGGTTTAAAAAATTTCAACAAAAAGCGTACTTTACATATATATTTATTAGA
CAAGAAAAGCAGATTAAATAGATATACATTCGATTAACGATAAGTAAAATGTAAAATCACAGGATTTTCG
TGTGTGGTCTTCTACACAGACAAGATGAAACAATTCGGCATTAATACCTGAGAGCAGGAAGAGCAAGATA
AAAGGTAGTATTTGTTGGCGATCCCCCTAGAGTCTTTTACATCTTCGGAAAACAAAAACTATTTTTTCTT
TAATTTCTTTTTTTACTTTCTATTTTTAATTTATATATTTATATTAAAAAATTTAAATTATAATTATTTT
TATAGCACGTGATGAAAAGGACCCAGGTGGCACTTTTCGGGGAAATGTGCGCGGAACCCCTATTTGTTTA
TTTTTCTAAATACATTCAAATATGTATCCGCTCATGAGACAATAACCCTGATAAATGCTTCAATAATATT
GAAAAAGGAAGAGTATGAGTATTCAACATTTCCGTGTCGCCCTTATTCCCTTTTTTGCGGCATTTTGCCT
TCCTGTTTTTGCTCACCCAGAAACGCTGGTGAAAGTAAAAGATGCTGAAGATCAGTTGGGTGCACGAGTG
GGTTACATCGAACTGGATCTCAACAGCGGTAAGATCCTTGAGAGTTTTCGCCCCGAAGAACGTTTTCCAA
TGATGAGCACTTTTAAAGTTCTGCTATGTGGCGCGGTATTATCCCGTATTGACGCCGGGCAAGAGCAACT
CGGTCGCCGCATACACTATTCTCAGAATGACTTGGTTGAGTACTCACCAGTCACAGAAAAGCATCTTACG
GATGGCATGACAGTAAGAGAATTATGCAGTGCTGCCATAACCATGAGTGATAACACTGCGGCCAACTTAC
TTCTGACAACGATCGGAGGACCGAAGGAGCTAACCGCTTTTTTGCACAACATGGGGGATCATGTAACTCG
CCTTGATCGTTGGGAACCGGAGCTGAATGAAGCCATACCAAACGACGAGCGTGACACCACGATGCCTGTA
GCAATGGCAACAACGTTGCGCAAACTATTAACTGGCGAACTACTTACTCTAGCTTCCCGGCAACAATTAA
TAGACTGGATGGAGGCGGATAAAGTTGCAGGACCACTTCTGCGCTCGGCCCTTCCGGCTGGCTGGTTTAT
TGCTGATAAATCTGGAGCCGGTGAGCGTGGGTCTCGCGGTATCATTGCAGCACTGGGGCCAGATGGTAAG
CCCTCCCGTATCGTAGTTATCTACACGACGGGGAGTCAGGCAACTATGGATGAACGAAATAGACAGATCG
CTGAGATAGGTGCCTCACTGATTAAGCATTGGTAACTGTCAGACCAAGTTTACTCATATATACTTTAGAT
TGATTTAAAACTTCATTTTTAATTTAAAAGGATCTAGGTGAAGATCCTTTTTGATAATCTCATGACCAAA
ATCCCTTAACGTGAGTTTTCGTTCCACTGAGCGTCAGACCCCGTAGAAAAGATCAAAGGATCTTCTTGAG
ATCCTTTTTTTCTGCGCGTAATCTGCTGCTTGCAAACAAAAAAACCACCGCTACCAGCGGTGGTTTGTTT
GCCGGATCAAGAGCTACCAACTCTTTTTCCGAAGGTAACTGGCTTCAGCAGAGCGCAGATACCAAATACT
GTCCTTCTAGTGTAGCCGTAGTTAGGCCACCACTTCAAGAACTCTGTAGCACCGCCTACATACCTCGCTC
TGCTAATCCTGTTACCAGTGGCTGCTGCCAGTGGCGATAAGTCGTGTCTTACCGGGTTGGACTCAAGACG
ATAGTTACCGGATAAGGCGCAGCGGTCGGGCTGAACGGGGGGTTCGTGCACACAGCCCAGCTTGGAGCGA
ACGACCTACACCGAACTGAGATACCTACAGCGTGAGCTATGAGAAAGCGCCACGCTTCCCGAAGGGAGAA
AGGCGGACAGGTATCCGGTAAGCGGCAGGGTCGGAACAGGAGAGCGCACGAGGGAGCTTCCAGGGGGAAA
CGCCTGGTATCTTTATAGTCCTGTCGGGTTTCGCCACCTCTGACTTGAGCGTCGATTTTTGTGATGCTCG
TCAGGGGGGCGGAGCCTATGGAAAAACGCCAGCAACGCGGCCTTTTTACGGTTCCTGGCCTTTTGCTGGC
CTTTTGCTCACATGTTCTTTCCTGCGTTATCCCCTGATTCTGTGGATAACCGTATTACCGCCTTTGAGTG
AGCTGATACCGCTCGCCGCAGCCGAACGACCGAGCGCAGCGAGTCAGTGAGCGAGGAAGCGGAAGAGCGC
CCAATACGCAAACCGCCTCTCCCCGCGCGTTGGCCGATTCATTAATGCAGCTGGCACGACAGGTTTCCCG
ACTGGAAAGCGGGCAGTGAGCGCAACGCAATTAATGTGAGTTACCTCACTCATTAGGCACCCCAGGCTTT
ACACTTTATGCTTCCGGCTCCTATGTTGTGTGGAATTGTGAGCGGATAACAATTTCACACAGGAAACAGC
TATGACCATGATTACGCCAAGCGCGCAATTAACCCTCACTAAAGGGAACAAAAGCTGGAGCTCTAGTACG
GATTAGAAGCCGCCGAGCGGGCGACAGCCCTCCGACGGAAGACTCTCCTCCGTGCGTCCTCGTCTTCACC
GGTCGCGTTCCTGAAACGCAGATGTGCCTCGCGCCGCACTGCTCCGAACAATAAAGATTCTACAATACTA
GCTTTTATGGTTATGAAGAGGAAAAATTGGCAGTAACCTGGCCCCACAAACCTTCAAATTAACGAATCAA
ATTAACAACCATAGGATGATAATGCGATTAGTTTTTTAGCCTTATTTCTGGGGTAATTAATCAGCGAAGC
GATGATTTTTGATCTATTAACAGATATATAAATGGAAAAGCTGCATAACCACTTTAACTAATACTTTCAA
CATTTTCAGTTTGTATTACTTCTTATTCAAATGTCATAAAAGTATCAACAAAAAATTGTTAATATACCTC
TATACTTTAACGTCAAGGAGAAAAAACCCCGGATTCTAGAACTAGTGGATCCCCCATCACAAGTTTGTAC
AAAAAAGCTGAACGAGAAACGTAAAATGATATAAATATCAATATATTAAATTAGATTTTGCATAAAAAAC
AGACTACATAATACTGTAAAACACAACATATCCAGTCACTATGGCGGCCGCATTAGGCACCCCAGGCTTT
ACACTTTATGCTTCCGGCTCGTATAATGTGTGGATTTTGAGTTAGGATCCGTCGAGATTTTCAGGAGCTA
AGGAAGCTAAAATGGAGAAAAAAATCACTGGATATACCACCGTTGATATATCCCAATGGCATCGTAAAGA
ACATTTTGAGGCATTTCAGTCAGTTGCTCAATGTACCTATAACCAGACCGTTCAGCTGGATATTACGGCC
TTTTTAAAGACCGTAAAGAAAAATAAGCACAAGTTTTATCCGGCCTTTATTCACATTCTTGCCCGCCTGA
TGAATGCTCATCCGGAATTCCGTATGGCAATGAAAGACGGTGAGCTGGTGATATGGGATAGTGTTCACCC
TTGTTACACCGTTTTCCATGAGCAAACTGAAACGTTTTCATCGCTCTGGAGTGAATACCACGACGATTTC
CGGCAGTTTCTACACATATATTCGCAAGATGTGGCGTGTTACGGTGAAAACCTGGCCTATTTCCCTAAAG
GGTTTATTGAGAATATGTTTTTCGTCTCAGCCAATCCCTGGGTGAGTTTCACCAGTTTTGATTTAAACGT
GGCCAATATGGACAACTTCTTCGCCCCCGTTTTCACCATGGGCAAATATTATACGCAAGGCGACAAGGTG
CTGATGCCGCTGGCGATTCAGGTTCATCATGCCGTCTGTGATGGCTTCCATGTCGGCAGAATGCTTAATG
AATTACAACAGTACTGCGATGAGTGGCAGGGCGGGGCGTAAACGCCGCGTGGATCCGGCTTACTAAAAGC
CAGATAACAGTATGCGTATTTGCGCGCTGATTTTTGCGGTATAAGAATATATACTGATATGTATACCCGA
AGTATGTCAAAAAGAGGTATGCTATGAAGCAGCGTATTACAGTGACAGTTGACAGCGACAGCTATCAGTT
GCTCAAGGCATATATGATGTCAATATCTCCGGTCTGGTAAGCACAACCATGCAGAATGAAGCCCGTCGTC
TGCGTGCCGAACGCTGGAAAGCGGAAAATCAGGAAGGGATGGCTGAGGTCGCCCGGTTTATTGAAATGAA
CGGCTCTTTTGCTGACGAGAACAGGGGCTGGTGAAATGCAGTTTAAGGTTTACACCTATAAAAGAGAGAG
CCGTTATCGTCTGTTTGTGGATGTACAGAGTGATATTATTGACACGCCCGGGCGACGGATGGTGATCCCC
CTGGCCAGTGCACGTCTGCTGTCAGATAAAGTCTCCCGTGAACTTTACCCGGTGGTGCATATCGGGGATG
AAAGCTGGCGCATGATGACCACCGATATGGCCAGTGTGCCGGTCTCCGTTATCGGGGAAGAAGTGGCTGA
TCTCAGCCACCGCGAAAATGACATCAAAAACGCCATTAACCTGATGTTCTGGGGAATATAAATGTCAGGC
TCCCTTATACACAGCCAGTCTGCAGGTCGACCATAGTGACTGGATATGTTGTGTTTTACAGTATTATGTA
GTCTGTTTTTTATGCAAAATCTAATTTAATATATTGATATTTATATCATTTTACGTTTCTCGTTCAGCTT
TCTTGTACAAAGTGGTGATGGGCTGCAGGAATTCGATATCAAGCTTAGGTGGAATGTACCCATACGATGT
TCCTGACTATGCGGGCTATCCCTATGACGTCCCGGACTATGCAGGATCCTATCCATATGACGTTCCAGAT
TACGCTGCTCAGTGCTAACTCGAGTCATGTAATTAGTTATGTCACGCTTACATTCACGCCCTCCCCCCAC
ATCCGCTCTAACCGAAAAGGAAGGAGTTAGACAACCTGAAGTCTAGGTCCCTATTTATTTTTTTATAGTT
ATGTTAGTATTAAGAACGTTATTTATATTTCAAATTTTTCTTTTTTTTCTGTACAGACGCGTGTACGCAT
GTAACATTATACTGAAAACCTTGCTTGAGAAGGTTTTGGGACGCTCGAAGGCTTTAATTTGCGGCCGGTA
CCCAATTCGCCCTATAGTGAGTCGTATTACGCGCGCTCACTGGCCGTCGTTTTACAACGTCGTGACTGGG
AAAACCCTGGCGTTACCCAACTTAATCGCCTTGCAGCACATCCCCCTTTCGCCAGCTGGCGTAATAGCGA
AGAGGCCCGCACCGATCGCCCTTCCCAACAGTTGCGCAGCCTGAATGGCGAATGGCGCG
[124 nt withheld, positions 5590-5713]
C
[91 nt withheld, positions 5715-5805]
A
[49 nt withheld, positions 5807-5855]
CCTTTGACGTTGGAGTCCACGTTCTTT
[37 nt withheld, positions 5883-5919]
ACCCTATCTCGGTCTATTCTTTTGATTTATAAGGGATTTTGCCGATTTCGGCCTATTGGTTAAAAAATGA
GCTGATTTAACAAAAATTTAACGCGAATTTTAACAAAATATTAACGTTTACAATTTCCTGATGCGGTATT
TTCTCCTTACGCATCTGTGCGGTATTTCACACCGCATAGGCAAGTGCACAAACAATACTTAAATAAATAC
TACTCAGTAATAACCTATTTCTTAGCATTTTTGACGAAATTTGCTATTTTGTTAGAGTCTTTTACACCAT
TTGTCTCCACACCTCCGCTTACATCAACACCAATAACGCCATTTAATCTAAGCGCATCACCAACATTTTC
TGGCGTCAGTCCACCAGCTAACATAAAATGTAAGCTTTCGGGGCTCTCTTGCCTTCCAACCCAGTCAGAA
ATCGAGTTCCAATCCAAAAGTTCACCTGTCCCACCTGCTTCTGAATCAAACAAGGGAATAAACGAATGAG
GTTTCTGTGAAGCTGCACTGAGTAGTATGTTGCAGTCTTTTGGAAATACGAGTCTTTTAATAACTGGCAA
ACCGAGGAACTCTTGGTATTCTTGCCACGACTCATCTCCATGCAGTTGGACGATATCAATGCCGTAATCA
TTGACCAGAGCCAAAACATCCTCCTTAGGTTGATTACGAAACACGCCAACCAAGTATTTCGGAGTGCCTG
AACTATTTTTATATGCTTTTACAAGACTTGAAATTTTCCTTGCAATAACCGGGTCAATTGTTCTCTTTCT
ATTGGGCACACATATAATACCCAGCAAGTCAGCATCGGAATCTAGAGCACATTCTGCGGCCTCTGTGCTC
TGCAAGCCGCAAACTTTCACCAATGGACCAGAACTACCTGTGAAATTAATAACAGACATACTCCAAGCTG
CCTTTGTGTGCTTAATCACGTATACTCACGTGCTCAATAGTCACCAATGCCCTCCCTCTTGGCCCTCTCC
TTTTCTTTTTTCGACCGAATTAATTCTTAATCGGCAAAAAAAGAAAAGCTCCGGATCAAGATTGTACGTA
AGGTGACAAGCTATTTTTCAATAAAGAATATCTTCCACTACTGCCATCTGGCGTCATAACTGCAAAGTAC
ACATATATTACGATGCTGTCTATTAAATGCTTCCTATATTATATATATAGTAATGTCGTTTATGGTGCAC
TCTCAGTACAATCTGCTCTGATGCCGCATAGTTAAGCCAGCCCCGACACCCGCCAACACCCGCTGACGCG
CCCTGACGGGCTTGTCTGCTCCCGGCATCCGCTTACAGACAAGCTGTGACCGTCTCCGGGAGCTGCATGT
GTCAGAGGTTTTCACCGTCATCACCGAAACGCGCGA
Features (pLannotate 1.2.2; 29 found; start..end, strand, type, name):
     70..573     -  misc_feature   CEN/ARS: S. cerevisiae CEN6 centromere fused to an autonomously replicating sequence
    610..714     +  promoter       AmpR promoter: bla
    715..1575    +  CDS            AmpR: β-lactamase; bla; confers resistance to ampicillin, carbenicillin, and related antibiotics
   1746..2334    +  rep_origin     ori: high-copy-number ColE1/pMB1/pBR322/pUC origin of replication
   2517..2609    +  CDS            lacI (fragment): lac repressor; lacI; The lac repressor binds to the lac operator to inhibit transcription in E. coli. This inhibition can be relieved by adding lactose or isopropyl-β-D-thiogalactopyranoside (IPTG).
   2622..2643    +  protein_bind   CAP binding site: CAP binding activates transcription in the presence of cAMP. E. coli catabolite activator protein
   2658..2688    +  promoter       lac promoter: promoter for the E. coli lac operon
   2696..2712    +  protein_bind   lac operator: The lac repressor binds to the lac operator to inhibit transcription in E. coli. This inhibition can be relieved by adding lactose or isopropyl-β-D-thiogalactopyranoside (IPTG). lac repressor encoded by lacI
   2757..2775    +  promoter       T3 promoter: promoter for bacteriophage T3 RNA polymerase
   2799..3240    +  promoter       GAL1 promoter: S. cerevisiae GAL1; inducible promoter, regulated by Gal4
   3255..3275    +  misc_feature   MCS (fragment): pBluescript multiple cloning site
   3279..3403    +  protein_bind   attR1: mutant version of attR; recombination site for the Gateway® LR reaction LR Clonase™
   3428..3458    +  promoter       lac UV5 promoter: E. coli lac promoter with an "up" mutation
   3482..3511    +  promoter       cat promoter (fragment): promoter of the E. coli cat gene encoding chloramphenicol acetyltransferase
   3512..4171    +  CDS            CmR: chloramphenicol acetyltransferase; cat; confers resistance to chloramphenicol
   4353..4511    +  CDS            ccdA (fragment): CCDA_ECO57 - Also known as H, letA. Experimental evidence at protein level: Swiss-Prot protein existence level 1. Antitoxin component of a type II toxin-antitoxin (TA) system which inhibits the post-segregational killing (PSK) of plasmid-free cells, also referred to as a plasmid addiction system. Binds to and blocks the activity of CcdB; will also remove bound CcdB protein from the CcdB-GyrA complex by forming a CcdA-CcdB complex, a process termed rejuvenation. Functions as a transcriptional corepressor for the ccdAB operon, repression also requires CcdB (By similarity). From Escherichia coli
   4516..4818    +  CDS            ccdB: CCDB_ECOLI - Also known as G, letB, letD. Experimental evidence at protein level: Swiss-Prot protein existence level 1. Toxic component of a type II toxin-antitoxin (TA) system, functioning in plasmid maintainence. Responsible for the post- segregational killing (PSK) of plasmid-free cells, also referred to as a plasmid addiction system. Half-life of over 2 hours. Cell killing by CcdB is accompanied by filamentation, defects in chromosome and plasmid segregation, defects in cell division, formation of anucleate cells, decreased DNA synthesis and plasmid loss. Interferes with the activity of DN
   4862..4986    -  protein_bind   attR2: mutant version of attR; recombination site for the Gateway® LR reaction LR Clonase™
   4990..5017    +  misc_feature   MCS (fragment): pBluescript multiple cloning site
   5027..5116    +  CDS            3xHA: three tandem HA epitope tags
   5135..5382    +  terminator     CYC1 terminator: S. cerevisiae CYC1; transcription terminator for CYC1
   5401..5419    -  promoter       T7 promoter: promoter for bacteriophage T7 RNA polymerase
   5427..5582    +  CDS            lacZα (fragment): LacZα fragment of β-galactosidase; lacZ fragment
   5590..6045    +  rep_origin     f1 ori (sequence partly withheld): f1 bacteriophage origin of replication; arrow indicates direction of (+) strand synthesis
   6046..6097    -  misc_feature   bom (fragment): basis of mobility region from pBR322
   6144..6818    -  CDS            TRP1: phosphoribosylanthranilate isomerase, required for tryptophan biosynthesis; S. cerevisiae TRP1; yeast auxotrophic marker
   6819..7099    -  promoter       TRP1 promoter: S. cerevisiae TRP1
   7100..7149    -  misc_feature   bom (fragment): basis of mobility region from pBR322
   7251..1       -  CDS            rop (fragment) (across the origin): Rop protein, which maintains plasmids at low copy number; rop
