[The description below was written by a language model from this plasmid's Addgene catalogue record and pLannotate feature annotations shown in this document.]
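Description:
pAG414GAL-ccdB-HA is an empty Gateway destination vector for galactose-inducible protein expression in Saccharomyces cerevisiae, built on the pRS414 shuttle backbone. It is a centromeric plasmid: a CEN6/ARS element provides replication and stable, low-copy segregation in yeast, and the TRP1 gene with its own promoter allows selection by tryptophan prototrophy in trp1 hosts. In E. coli it replicates from a ColE1/pUC-type origin and carries ampicillin resistance (bla). An f1 origin and remnants of the pBluescript-derived lac/lacZα region with flanking T3 and T7 promoters are also present from the backbone.

The expression unit consists of the Gal4-regulated GAL1 promoter, a Gateway cassette, a 3xHA epitope coding segment and the CYC1 transcription terminator. The cassette is bounded by attR1 and attR2 sites and contains a chloramphenicol acetyltransferase gene and the ccdB toxin gene (along with a ccdA fragment). Because CcdB poisons DNA gyrase in ordinary E. coli strains, the unrecombined vector must be maintained in a ccdB-tolerant strain, with chloramphenicol and ampicillin selecting for retention of the cassette and backbone. In an LR recombination with an attL-flanked entry clone, the CmR/ccdB segment is replaced by the gene of interest, and ccdB then counter-selects against unreacted vector in standard hosts. An open reading frame lacking a stop codon and inserted in frame is expressed as a fusion with a C-terminal triple HA tag, useful for immunodetection or immunoprecipitation.

The plasmid belongs to a suite of yeast Gateway vectors designed for high-throughput genetic analysis. The depositor notes that the full sequence is given as a reference only and may not match the physical plasmid exactly.
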