Addgene plasmid #14239: pAG414GAL-ccdB-HA
Purpose: (Empty Backbone)
Depositing lab: Susan Lindquist. Depositing organization: Whitehead Institute for Biomedical Research. Publication: A suite of Gateway cloning vectors for high-throughput genetic analysis in Saccharomyces cerevisiae. Alberti S, Gitler AD, Lindquist S. Yeast. 2007 Oct . 24(10):913-9. 10.1002/yea.1502 PubMed 17583893.
Backbone
  Vector backbone: pRS414
  Vector type: Yeast Expression ; Gateway Destination
  Selectable markers: TRP1
Growth in bacteria
  Bacterial resistance: Chloramphenicol and Ampicillin, 25 & 100 μg/mL
  Growth temperature: 37°C
  Growth strain: ccdB Survival
  Growth instructions: DB3.1, ccdB Survival
  Copy number: Unknown
Gene/Insert
  Gene/Insert name: None
  Tag / fusion protein: 3HA (C terminal on backbone)
  Cloning method: Gateway Cloning
  Sequencing primers: 5′ GAL1
Terms and licenses: Academic/Nonprofit Terms; Industry Terms: Not Available to Industry
Depositor comments: Type of plasmid: CEN. This plasmid contains the Gateway technology from Invitrogen; Invitrogen requires purchasing of Gateway Clonase for carrying out the Gateway recombinational cloning reaction http://www.invitrogen.com Please note that the full plasmid sequence is provided as a reference only, and may not match the exact sequence of the plasmid.
How to cite: pAG414GAL-ccdB-HA was a gift from Susan Lindquist (Addgene plasmid # 14239 ; http://n2t.net/addgene:14239 ; RRID:Addgene_14239)
