>Addgene plasmid #14239 | pAG414GAL-ccdB-HA | addgene partial sequence | sequence record 20674 | 14239 with GW3
GTGGCTGATCTCAGCCACCGCGAAAATGACATCAAAAACGCCATTAACCTGATGTTCTGGGGAATATAAA
TGTCAGGCTCCCTTATACACAGCCAGTCTGCAGGTCGACCATAGTGACTGGATATGTTGTGTTTTACAGT
ATTATGTAGTCTGTTTTTTATGCAAAATCTAATTTAATATATTGATATTTATATCATTTTACGTTTCTCG
TTCAGCTTTCTTGTACAAAGTGGTGATGGGCTGCAGGAATTCGATATCAAGCTTAGGTGGAATGTACCCA
TACGATGTTCCTGACTATGCGGGCTATCCCTATGACGTCCCGGACTATGCAGGATCCTATCCATATGACG
TTCCAGATTACGCTGCTCAGTGCTAACTCGAGTCATGTAATTAGTTATGTCACGCTTACATTCACGCCCT
CCCCCCACATCCGCTCTAACCGAAAAGGAAGGAGTTAGACAACCTGAAGTCTAGGTCCCTATTTATTTTT
TTATAGTTATGTTAGTATTAAGAACGTTATTTATATTTCAAATTTTTCTTTTTTTTCTGTACAGACGCGT
GTACGCATGTAACATTATACTGAAAACCTTGCTTGAAAAGGTTTTGGGACGCTCGAAGGCTTTAATTTGC
GGCCGGTAC
