>Addgene plasmid #14239 | pAG414GAL-ccdB-HA | addgene partial sequence | sequence record 20675 | 14239 with GW5
GCCTGGGGGTGCCTAATGCGGCCGCCATAGTGACTGGATATGTTGTGTTTTACAGTATTATGTAGTCTGT
TTTTTATGCAAAATCTAATTTAATATATTGATATTTATATCATTTTACGTTTCTCGTTCAGCTTTTTTGT
ACAAACTTGTGATGGGGGATCCACTAGTTCTAGAATCCGGGGTTTTTTCTCCTTGACGTTAAAGTATAGA
GGTATATTAACAATTTTTTGTTGATACTTTTATTACATTTGAATAAGAAGTAATACAAACCGAAAATGTT
GAAAGTATTAGTTAAAGTGGTTATGCAGTTTTTGCATTTATATATCTGTTAATAGATCAAAAATCATCGC
TTCGCTGATTAATTACCCCAGAAATAAGGCTAAAAAACTAATCGCATTATCATCCTATGGTTGTTAATTT
GATTCGTTCATTTGAAGGTTTGTGGGGCCAGGTTACTGCCAATTTTTCCTCTTCATAACCATAAAAGCTA
GTATTGTAGAATCTTTATTGTTCGGAGCAGTGCGGCGCGAGGCACATCTGCGTTTCAGGAACGCGACCGG
TGAAGACGAGGACGCACGGAAGAGAGTCTTCCTTCGGAGGGCTGTCACCCGCTCGGCGGCTTC
