>Addgene plasmid #14239 | pAG414GAL-ccdB-HA | addgene partial sequence | sequence record 20676 | 14239 with pRS_marker
GGAAGCATTTAATAGAACAGCATCGTAATATATGTGTACTTTGCAGTTATGACGCCAGATGGCAGTAGTG
GAAGATATTCTTTATTGAAAAATAGCTTGTCACCTTACGTACAATCTTGATCCGGAGCTTTTCTTTTTTT
GCCGATTAAGAATTAATTCGGTCGAAAAAAGAAAAGGAGAGGGCCAAGAGGGAGGGCATTGGTGACTATT
GAGCACGTGAGTATACGTGATTAAGCACACAAAGGCAGCTTGGAGTATGTCTGTTATTAATTTCACAGGT
AGTTCTGGTCCATTGGTGAAAGTTTGCGGCTTGCAGAGCACAGAGGCCGCAGAATGTGCTCTAGATTCCG
ATGCTGACTTGCTGGGTATTATATGTGTGCCCAATAGAAAGAGAACAATTGACCCGGTTATTGCAAGGAA
AATTTCAAGTCTTGTAAAAGCATATAAAAATAGTTCAGGCACTCCGAAATACTTGGTTGGCGTGTTTCGT
AATCAACCTAAGGAGGATGTTTTGGCTCTGGGCCATGATTACGGCATTGATATCGTCCAACTGCATGG
